Addgene plasmid #212818: pcDNA5-FRT-TO-EGFR*-CUbo(K48R K63R)-GFP
Purpose: Constitutive or doxycycline-inducible expression of EGFR*-CUbo(K48R K63R)-GFP in mammalian cells
Depositing lab: Helle Ulrich. Depositing organization: Institut fuer Molekulare Biologie (IMB Mainz). Publication: Ubiquiton-An inducible, linkage-specific polyubiquitylation tool. Renz C, Asimaki E, Meister C, Albanese V, Petriukov K, Krapoth NC, Wegmann S, Wollscheid HP, Wong RP, Fulzele A, Chen JX, Leon S, Ulrich HD. Mol Cell. 2024 Jan 18;84(2):386-400.e11. doi: 10.1016/j.molcel.2023.11.016. Epub 2023 Dec 15. PubMed 38103558.
Backbone
  Vector backbone: pcDNA5-FRT/TO
  Vector type: Mammalian Expression
  Selectable markers: Hygromycin
Growth in bacteria
  Bacterial resistance: Ampicillin, 100 μg/mL
  Growth temperature: 37°C
  Growth strain: Top10
  Copy number: High Copy
Gene/Insert
  Gene/Insert name: EGFR*
  Species: H. sapiens (human), S. cerevisiae (budding yeast)
  Entrez Gene: EGFR (a.k.a. ERBB, ERBB1, ERRP, HER1, NISBD2, NNCIS, PIG61, mENA)
  Tag / fusion protein: CUbo(K48R/K63R)-GFP (C terminal on insert)
  Cloning method: Unknown
Terms and licenses: Academic/Nonprofit Terms; Industry Terms: Not Available to Industry
Depositor comments: pHU5047; cloning method: site-directed mutagenesis; CUbo(K48R K63R) codon-optimized for mammalian cells
How to cite: pcDNA5-FRT-TO-EGFR*-CUbo(K48R K63R)-GFP was a gift from Helle Ulrich (Addgene plasmid # 212818 ; http://n2t.net/addgene:212818 ; RRID:Addgene_212818)
