[The description below was written by a language model from this plasmid's Addgene catalogue record and pLannotate feature annotations shown in this document.]
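Description:
pcDNA5-FRT-TO-EGFR*-CUbo(K48R K63R)-GFP is a mammalian expression plasmid built on the pcDNA5-FRT/TO backbone. It is propagated in E. coli from a high-copy ColE1/pUC-type origin under ampicillin selection (AmpR with its bla promoter). The backbone carries an FRT site immediately upstream of a hygromycin resistance coding sequence followed by an SV40 poly(A) signal. In this arrangement, FLP-mediated recombination into a genomic FRT docking site places HygR in a context where it can be expressed, allowing selection of single-copy, isogenic stable lines. A partial f1 origin and lac promoter/operator remnants are also annotated as backbone leftovers.

The expression cassette is driven by the CMV enhancer and promoter, followed by short elements that the annotation tool labels as tet-operator-containing promoter fragments. These correspond to tet operator sites, so transcription is constitutive in ordinary cells and doxycycline-inducible in cells that express the Tet repressor, matching the stated purpose. The open reading frame begins with a fragment of the human EGFR precursor. The record marks this variant as EGFR* but does not define the asterisk. It is followed in the same orientation by human FKBP12 (FKBP1A), a fragment of S. cerevisiae ubiquitin, and a GFP (S65T-type) reporter, ending at a bGH poly(A) signal. The FKBP–ubiquitin-fragment module appears to correspond to the CUbo tag, which is codon-optimized for mammalian cells and carries K48R and K63R substitutions introduced by site-directed mutagenesis.

The construct belongs to the Ubiquiton toolkit for inducible, linkage-specific polyubiquitylation. The lysine-to-arginine changes presumably block K48- and K63-linked chain extension on the tag, which would make it a control substrate, although the record does not state this explicitly.
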