Features (pLannotate 1.2.2; 24 found; start..end, strand, type, name):
     28..80      -  misc_feature   bom (fragment): basis of mobility region from pBR322
    235..614     +  enhancer       CMV enhancer: human cytomegalovirus immediate early enhancer
    615..818     +  promoter       CMV promoter: human cytomegalovirus (CMV) immediate early promoter
    820..839     +  promoter       PLtetO-1 promoter (fragment): modified phage lambda PL promoter with tet operator sites (Lutz and Bujard, 1997)
    841..860     +  promoter       PLtetO-1 promoter (fragment): modified phage lambda PL promoter with tet operator sites (Lutz and Bujard, 1997)
    868..901     +  promoter       TRE3GV promoter (fragment): 3rd-generation Tet-responsive promoter that can be activated by binding of Tet-On® 3G, optimized for retroviral and lentiviral vectors
    984..3022    +  CDS            EGFR (fragment): precursor of human epidermal growth factor receptor
   3048..3371    +  CDS            FKBP1A: FKB1A_HUMAN - Also known as FKBP1, FKBP12. Experimental evidence at protein level: Swiss-Prot protein existence level 1. Keeps in an inactive conformation TGFBR1, the TGF-beta type I serine/threonine kinase receptor, preventing TGF-beta receptor activation in absence of ligand. Recruits SMAD7 to ACVR1B which prevents the association of SMAD2 and SMAD3 with the activin receptor complex, thereby blocking the activin signal. May modulate the RYR1 calcium channel activity. PPIases accelerate the folding of proteins. It catalyzes the cis-trans isomerization of proline imidic peptide bonds in oligop
   3381..3504    +  CDS            ubiquitin (fragment): Saccharomyces cerevisiae ubiquitin
   3510..4220    +  CDS            GFP (S65T): GFP (S65T) is a basic (constitutively fluorescent) green fluorescent protein published in 1995, derived from Aequorea victoria.
   4274..4498    +  polyA_signal   bGH poly(A) signal: bovine growth hormone polyadenylation signal
   4502..4523    +  promoter       SV40 promoter (fragment): SV40 enhancer and early promoter
   4544..4777    +  rep_origin     f1 ori (fragment) (sequence partly withheld): f1 bacteriophage origin of replication; arrow indicates direction of (+) strand synthesis
   4782..4829    +  protein_bind   FRT: FLP-mediated recombination occurs in the 8-bp core sequence TCTAGAAA (Turan and Bode, 2011). FLP recombinase from the Saccharomyces cerevisiae 2μ plasmid
   4837..5859    +  CDS            HygR: aminoglycoside phosphotransferase from E. coli; aph(4)-Ia; confers resistance to hygromycin
   5869..5994    +  CDS            ble (fragment): BLE_KLEPN - Experimental evidence at protein level: Swiss-Prot protein existence level 1. Binding protein with a strong affinity to the bleomycin family of antibiotics. Binds to CL990; an antimitotic-antibiotic compound. From Klebsiella pneumoniae.
   5989..6110    +  polyA_signal   SV40 poly(A) signal: SV40 polyadenylation signal
   6183..6199    -  protein_bind   lac operator: The lac repressor binds to the lac operator to inhibit transcription in E. coli. This inhibition can be relieved by adding lactose or isopropyl-β-D-thiogalactopyranoside (IPTG). lac repressor encoded by lacI
   6207..6237    -  promoter       lac promoter: promoter for the E. coli lac operon
   6252..6273    -  protein_bind   CAP binding site: CAP binding activates transcription in the presence of cAMP. E. coli catabolite activator protein
   6286..6378    -  CDS            lacI (fragment): lac repressor; lacI; The lac repressor binds to the lac operator to inhibit transcription in E. coli. This inhibition can be relieved by adding lactose or isopropyl-β-D-thiogalactopyranoside (IPTG).
   6561..7149    -  rep_origin     ori: high-copy-number ColE1/pMB1/pBR322/pUC origin of replication
   7320..8180    -  CDS            AmpR: β-lactamase; bla; confers resistance to ampicillin, carbenicillin, and related antibiotics
   8181..8285    -  promoter       AmpR promoter: bla
>Addgene plasmid #212818 | pcDNA5-FRT-TO-EGFR*-CUbo(K48R K63R)-GFP | addgene full sequence | sequence record 418935 | Addgene NGS Result
GACGGATCGGGAGATCTCCCGATCCCCTATGGTGCACTCTCAGTACAATCTGCTCTGATGCCGCATAGTT
AAGCCAGTATCTGCTCCCTGCTTGTGTGTTGGAGGTCGCTGAGTAGTGCGCGAGCAAAATTTAAGCTACA
ACAAGGCAAGGCTTGACCGACAATTGCATGAAGAATCTGCTTAGGGTTAGGCGTTTTGCGCTGCTTCGCG
ATGTACGGGCCAGATATACGCGTTGACATTGATTATTGACTAGTTATTAATAGTAATCAATTACGGGGTC
ATTAGTTCATAGCCCATATATGGAGTTCCGCGTTACATAACTTACGGTAAATGGCCCGCCTGGCTGACCG
CCCAACGACCCCCGCCCATTGACGTCAATAATGACGTATGTTCCCATAGTAACGCCAATAGGGACTTTCC
ATTGACGTCAATGGGTGGAGTATTTACGGTAAACTGCCCACTTGGCAGTACATCAAGTGTATCATATGCC
AAGTACGCCCCCTATTGACGTCAATGACGGTAAATGGCCCGCCTGGCATTATGCCCAGTACATGACCTTA
TGGGACTTTCCTACTTGGCAGTACATCTACGTATTAGTCATCGCTATTACCATGGTGATGCGGTTTTGGC
AGTACATCAATGGGCGTGGATAGCGGTTTGACTCACGGGGATTTCCAAGTCTCCACCCCATTGACGTCAA
TGGGAGTTTGTTTTGGCACCAAAATCAACGGGACTTTCCAAAATGTCGTAACAACTCCGCCCCATTGACG
CAAATGGGCGGTAGGCGTGTACGGTGGGAGGTCTATATAAGCAGAGCTCTCCCTATCAGTGATAGAGATC
TCCCTATCAGTGATAGAGATCGTCGACGAGCTCGTTTAGTGAACCGTCAGATCGCCTGGAGACGCCATCC
ACGCTGTTTTGACCTCCATAGAAGACACCGGGACCGATCCAGCCTCCGGACTCTAGCGTTTAAACTTAAG
CTTATGCGACCCTCCGGGACGGCCGGGGCAGCGCTCCTGGCGCTGCTGGCTGCGCTCTGCCCGGCGAGTC
GGGCTCTGGAGGAAAAGAAAGTTTGCCAAGGCACGAGTAACAAGCTCACGCAGTTGGGCACTTTTGAAGA
TCATTTTCTCAGCCTCCAGAGGATGTTCAATAACTGTGAGGTGGTCCTTGGGAATTTGGAAATTACCTAT
GTGCAGAGGAATTATGATCTTTCCTTCTTAAAGACCATCCAGGAGGTGGCTGGTTATGTCCTCATTGCCC
TCAACACAGTGGAGCGAATTCCTTTGGAAAACCTGCAGATCATCAGAGGAAATATGTACTACGAAAATTC
CTATGCCTTAGCAGTCTTATCTAACTATGATGCAAATAAAACCGGACTGAAGGAGCTGCCCATGAGAAAT
TTACAGGAAATCCTGCATGGCGCCGTGCGGTTCAGCAACAACCCTGCCCTGTGCAACGTGGAGAGCATCC
AGTGGCGGGACATAGTCAGCAGTGACTTTCTCAGCAACATGTCGATGGACTTCCAGAACCACCTGGGCAG
CTGCCAAAAGTGTGATCCAAGCTGTCCCAATGGGAGCTGCTGGGGTGCAGGAGAGGAGAACTGCCAGAAA
CTGACCAAAATCATCTGTGCCCAGCAGTGCTCCGGGCGCTGCCGTGGCAAGTCCCCCAGTGACTGCTGCC
ACAACCAGTGTGCTGCAGGCTGCACAGGCCCCCGGGAGAGCGACTGCCTGGTCTGCCGCAAATTCCGAGA
CGAAGCCACGTGCAAGGACACCTGCCCCCCACTCATGCTCTACAACCCCACCACGTACCAGATGGATGTG
AACCCCGAGGGCAAATACAGCTTTGGTGCCACCTGCGTGAAGAAGTGTCCCCGTAATTATGTGGTGACAG
ATCACGGCTCGTGCGTCCGAGCCTGTGGGGCCGACAGCTATGAGATGGAGGAAGACGGCGTCCGCAAGTG
TAAGAAGTGCGAAGGGCCTTGCCGCAAAGTGTGTAACGGAATAGGTATTGGTGAATTTAAAGACTCACTC
TCCATAAATGCTACGAATATTAAACACTTCAAAAACTGCACCTCCATCAGTGGCGATCTCCACATCCTGC
CGGTGGCATTTAGGGGTGACTCCTTCACACATACTCCTCCTCTGGATCCACAGGAACTGGATATTCTGAA
AACCGTAAAGGAAATCACAGGGTTTTTGCTGATTCAGGCTTGGCCTGAAAACAGGACGGACCTCCATGCC
TTTGAGAACCTAGAAATCATACGCGGCAGGACCAAGCAACATGGTCAGTTTTCTCTTGCAGTCGTCAGCC
TGAACATAACATCCTTGGGATTACGCTCCCTCAAGGAGATAAGTGATGGAGATGTGATAATTTCAGGAAA
CAAAAATTTGTGCTATGCAAATACAATAAACTGGAAAAAACTGTTTGGGACCTCCGGTCAGAAAACCAAA
ATTATAAGCAACAGAGGTGAAAACAGCTGCAAGGCCACAGGCCAGGTCTGCCATGCCTTGTGCTCCCCCG
AGGGCTGCTGGGGCCCGGAGCCCAGGGACTGCGTCTCTTGCCGGAATGTCAGCCGAGGCAGGGAATGCGT
GGACAAGTGCAACCTTCTGGAGGGTGAGCCAAGGGAGTTTGTGGAGAACTCTGAGTGCATACAGTGCCAC
CCAGAGTGCCTGCCTCAGGCCATGAACATCACCTGCACAGGACGGGGACCAGACAACTGTATCCAGTGTG
CCCACTACATTGACGGCCCCCACTGCGTCAAGACCTGCCCGGCAGGAGTCATGGGAGAAAACAACACCCT
GGTCTGGAAGTACGCAGACGCCGGCCATGTGTGCCACCTGTGCCATCCAAACTGCACCTACGGATGCACT
GGGCCAGGTCTTGAAGGCTGTCCAACGAATGGGCCTAAGATCCCATCGATAGCCACTGGGATGGTGGGGG
CCCTCCTCTTGCTGCTGGTGGTGGCCCTGGGGATCGGCCTCTTCATGCGAAGGCGCCACATCGTTCGGAA
GCGCACGCTGCGTCGACTGGGTACCGAGCTCGGATCCATGGGAGTGCAGGTGGAAACCATCTCCCCAGGA
GACGGGCGCACCTTCCCCAAGCGCGGCCAGACCTGCGTGGTGCACTACACCGGGATGCTTGAAGATGGAA
AGAAATTTGATTCCTCCCGGGACAGAAACAAGCCCTTTAAGTTTATGCTAGGCAAGCAGGAGGTGATCCG
AGGCTGGGAAGAAGGGGTTGCCCAGATGAGTGTGGGTCAGAGAGCCAAACTGACTATATCTCCAGATTAT
GCCTATGGTGCCACTGGGCACCCAGGCATCATCCCACCACATGCCACTCTCGTCTTCGATGTGGAGCTTC
TAAAACTGGAAGGGTCGACCGGTATCCCTCCAGATCAACAAAGATTGATCTTTGCCGGTCGACAGCTAGA
AGACGGTAGAACGCTGTCTGATTACAACATTCAGCGAGAGTCCACCTTACATCTTGTGCTAAGGCTAAGA
GGTGTTACTAGTAAAGGAGAAGAACTTTTCACTGGAGTTGTCCCAATTCTTGTTGAATTAGATGGTGATG
TTAATGGGCACAAATTTTCTGTCAGTGGAGAGGGTGAAGGTGATGCAACATACGGAAAACTTACCCTTAA
ATTTATTTGCACTACTGGAAAACTACCTGTTCCATGGCCAACACTGGTCACCACTTTCACTTATGGTGTT
CAATGCTTCTCGAGATACCCAGACCATATGAAACGGCATGACTTTTTCAAGAGTGCCATGCCCGAAGGTT
ATGTACAGGAAAGAACTATATTTTTCAAAGATGACGGGAACTACAAGACACGTGCTGAAGTCAAGTTTGA
AGGTGATACCCTTGTTAATAGAATCGAGTTAAAAGGTATTGATTTTAAAGAAGATGGAAACATTCTTGGA
CACAAATTGGAATACAACTATAACTCACACAATGTATACATCATGGCAGACAAACAAAAGAATGGAATCA
AAGCTAACTTCAAAATTAGACACAACATTGAAGATGGAAGCGTTCAACTAGCAGACCATTATCAACAAAA
TACTCCAATTGGCGATGGCCCTGTCCTTTTACCAGACAACCATTACCTGTCCACACAATCTGCCCTTTCG
AAAGATCCCAACGAAAAGAGAGACCACATGGTCCTTCTTGAGTTTGTAACAGCTGCTGGGATTACACATG
GCATGGATGAACTATACAAATAAGCGGCCGCTCGAGTCTAGAGGGCCCGTTTAAACCCGCTGATCAGCCT
CGACTGTGCCTTCTAGTTGCCAGCCATCTGTTGTTTGCCCCTCCCCCGTGCCTTCCTTGACCCTGGAAGG
TGCCACTCCCACTGTCCTTTCCTAATAAAATGAGGAAATTGCATCGCATTGTCTGAGTAGGTGTCATTCT
ATTCTGGGGGGTGGGGTGGGGCAGGACAGCAAGGGGGAGGATTGGGAAGACAATAGCAGGCATGCTGGGG
ATGCGGTGGGCTCTATGGCTTCTGAGGCGGAAAGAACCAGCTGGGGCTCTAGGGGGTATCCCC
[124 nt withheld, positions 4544-4667]
C
[91 nt withheld, positions 4669-4759]
AGGGTGATGGTTCACGTACCTAGAAGTTCCTATTCCGAAGTTCCTATTCTCTAGAAAGTATAGGAACTTC
CTTGGCCAAAAAGCCTGAACTCACCGCGACGTCTGTCGAGAAGTTTCTGATCGAAAAGTTCGACAGCGTC
TCCGACCTGATGCAGCTCTCGGAGGGCGAAGAATCTCGTGCTTTCAGCTTCGATGTAGGAGGGCGTGGAT
ATGTCCTGCGGGTAAATAGCTGCGCCGATGGTTTCTACAAAGATCGTTATGTTTATCGGCACTTTGCATC
GGCCGCGCTCCCGATTCCGGAAGTGCTTGACATTGGGGAATTCAGCGAGAGCCTGACCTATTGCATCTCC
CGCCGTGCACAGGGTGTCACGTTGCAAGACCTGCCTGAAACCGAACTGCCCGCTGTTCTGCAGCCGGTCG
CGGAGGCCATGGATGCGATCGCTGCGGCCGATCTTAGCCAGACGAGCGGGTTCGGCCCATTCGGACCGCA
AGGAATCGGTCAATACACTACATGGCGTGATTTCATATGCGCGATTGCTGATCCCCATGTGTATCACTGG
CAAACTGTGATGGACGACACCGTCAGTGCGTCCGTCGCGCAGGCTCTCGATGAGCTGATGCTTTGGGCCG
AGGACTGCCCCGAAGTCCGGCACCTCGTGCACGCGGATTTCGGCTCCAACAATGTCCTGACGGACAATGG
CCGCATAACAGCGGTCATTGACTGGAGCGAGGCGATGTTCGGGGATTCCCAATACGAGGTCGCCAACATC
TTCTTCTGGAGGCCGTGGTTGGCTTGTATGGAGCAGCAGACGCGCTACTTCGAGCGGAGGCATCCGGAGC
TTGCAGGATCGCCGCGGCTCCGGGCGTATATGCTCCGCATTGGTCTTGACCAACTCTATCAGAGCTTGGT
TGACGGCAATTTCGATGATGCAGCTTGGGCGCAGGGTCGATGCGACGCAATCGTCCGATCCGGAGCCGGG
ACTGTCGGGCGTACACAAATCGCCCGCAGAAGCGCGGCCGTCTGGACCGATGGCTGTGTAGAAGTACTCG
CCGATAGTGGAAACCGACGCCCCAGCACTCGTCCGAGGGCAAAGGAATAGCACGTACTACGAGATTTCGA
TTCCACCGCCGCCTTCTATGAAAGGTTGGGCTTCGGAATCGTTTTCCGGGACGCCGGCTGGATGATCCTC
CAGCGCGGGGATCTCATGCTGGAGTTCTTCGCCCACCCCAACTTGTTTATTGCAGCTTATAATGGTTACA
AATAAAGCAATAGCATCACAAATTTCACAAATAAAGCATTTTTTTCACTGCATTCTAGTTGTGGTTTGTC
CAAACTCATCAATGTATCTTATCATGTCTGTATACCGTCGACCTCTAGCTAGAGCTTGGCGTAATCATGG
TCATAGCTGTTTCCTGTGTGAAATTGTTATCCGCTCACAATTCCACACAACATACGAGCCGGAAGCATAA
AGTGTAAAGCCTGGGGTGCCTAATGAGTGAGCTAACTCACATTAATTGCGTTGCGCTCACTGCCCGCTTT
CCAGTCGGGAAACCTGTCGTGCCAGCTGCATTAATGAATCGGCCAACGCGCGGGGAGAGGCGGTTTGCGT
ATTGGGCGCTCTTCCGCTTCCTCGCTCACTGACTCGCTGCGCTCGGTCGTTCGGCTGCGGCGAGCGGTAT
CAGCTCACTCAAAGGCGGTAATACGGTTATCCACAGAATCAGGGGATAACGCAGGAAAGAACATGTGAGC
AAAAGGCCAGCAAAAGGCCAGGAACCGTAAAAAGGCCGCGTTGCTGGCGTTTTTCCATAGGCTCCGCCCC
CCTGACGAGCATCACAAAAATCGACGCTCAAGTCAGAGGTGGCGAAACCCGACAGGACTATAAAGATACC
AGGCGTTTCCCCCTGGAAGCTCCCTCGTGCGCTCTCCTGTTCCGACCCTGCCGCTTACCGGATACCTGTC
CGCCTTTCTCCCTTCGGGAAGCGTGGCGCTTTCTCATAGCTCACGCTGTAGGTATCTCAGTTCGGTGTAG
GTCGTTCGCTCCAAGCTGGGCTGTGTGCACGAACCCCCCGTTCAGCCCGACCGCTGCGCCTTATCCGGTA
ACTATCGTCTTGAGTCCAACCCGGTAAGACACGACTTATCGCCACTGGCAGCAGCCACTGGTAACAGGAT
TAGCAGAGCGAGGTATGTAGGCGGTGCTACAGAGTTCTTGAAGTGGTGGCCTAACTACGGCTACACTAGA
AGAACAGTATTTGGTATCTGCGCTCTGCTGAAGCCAGTTACCTTCGGAAAAAGAGTTGGTAGCTCTTGAT
CCGGCAAACAAACCACCGCTGGTAGCGGTGGTTTTTTTGTTTGCAAGCAGCAGATTACGCGCAGAAAAAA
AGGATCTCAAGAAGATCCTTTGATCTTTTCTACGGGGTCTGACGCTCAGTGGAACGAAAACTCACGTTAA
GGGATTTTGGTCATGAGATTATCAAAAAGGATCTTCACCTAGATCCTTTTAAATTAAAAATGAAGTTTTA
AATCAATCTAAAGTATATATGAGTAAACTTGGTCTGACAGTTACCAATGCTTAATCAGTGAGGCACCTAT
CTCAGCGATCTGTCTATTTCGTTCATCCATAGTTGCCTGACTCCCCGTCGTGTAGATAACTACGATACGG
GAGGGCTTACCATCTGGCCCCAGTGCTGCAATGATACCGCGAGACCCACGCTCACCGGCTCCAGATTTAT
CAGCAATAAACCAGCCAGCCGGAAGGGCCGAGCGCAGAAGTGGTCCTGCAACTTTATCCGCCTCCATCCA
GTCTATTAATTGTTGCCGGGAAGCTAGAGTAAGTAGTTCGCCAGTTAATAGTTTGCGCAACGTTGTTGCC
ATTGCTACAGGCATCGTGGTGTCACGCTCGTCGTTTGGTATGGCTTCATTCAGCTCCGGTTCCCAACGAT
CAAGGCGAGTTACATGATCCCCCATGTTGTGCAAAAAAGCGGTTAGCTCCTTCGGTCCTCCGATCGTTGT
CAGAAGTAAGTTGGCCGCAGTGTTATCACTCATGGTTATGGCAGCACTGCATAATTCTCTTACTGTCATG
CCATCCGTAAGATGCTTTTCTGTGACTGGTGAGTACTCAACCAAGTCATTCTGAGAATAGTGTATGCGGC
GACCGAGTTGCTCTTGCCCGGCGTCAATACGGGATAATACCGCGCCACATAGCAGAACTTTAAAAGTGCT
CATCATTGGAAAACGTTCTTCGGGGCGAAAACTCTCAAGGATCTTACCGCTGTTGAGATCCAGTTCGATG
TAACCCACTCGTGCACCCAACTGATCTTCAGCATCTTTTACTTTCACCAGCGTTTCTGGGTGAGCAAAAA
CAGGAAGGCAAAATGCCGCAAAAAAGGGAATAAGGGCGACACGGAAATGTTGAATACTCATACTCTTCCT
TTTTCAATATTATTGAAGCATTTATCAGGGTTATTGTCTCATGAGCGGATACATATTTGAATGTATTTAG
AAAAATAAACAAATAGGGGTTCCGCGCACATTTCCCCGAAAAGTGCCACCTGACGTC
